>Addgene plasmid #46710 | pcDNA3.2 mir-1-1 reporter mir50-1 | depositor full sequence | sequence record 117471 | pcDNA3.2 mir-1-1 reporter mir50-1 sequence 6004 bps
GACGGATCGGGAGATCTCCCGATCCCCTATGGTCGACTCTCAGTACAATCTGCTCTGATGCCGCATAGTT
AAGCCAGTATCTGCTCCCTGCTTGTGTGTTGGAGGTCGCTGAGTAGTGCGCGAGCAAAATTTAAGCTACA
ACAAGGCAAGGCTTGACCGACAATTGCATGAAGAATCTGCTTAGGGTTAGGCGTTTTGCGCTGCTTCGCG
ATGTACGGGCCAGATATACGCGTTGACATTGATTATTGACTAGTTATTAATAGTAATCAATTACGGGGTC
ATTAGTTCATAGCCCATATATGGAGTTCCGCGTTACATAACTTACGGTAAATGGCCCGCCTGGCTGACCG
CCCAACGACCCCCGCCCATTGACGTCAATAATGACGTATGTTCCCATAGTAACGCCAATAGGGACTTTCC
ATTGACGTCAATGGGTGGACTATTTACGGTAAACTGCCCACTTGGCAGTACATCAAGTGTATCATATGCC
AAGTACGCCCCCTATTGACGTCAATGACGGTAAATGGCCCGCCTGGCATTATGCCCAGTACATGACCTTA
TGGGACTTTCCTACTTGGCAGTACATCTACGTATTAGTCATCGCTATTACCATGGTGATGCGGTTTTGGC
AGTACATCAATGGGCGTGGATAGCGGTTTGACTCACGGGGATTTCCAAGTCTCCACCCCATTGACGTCAA
TGGGAGTTTGTTTTGGCACCAAAATCAACGGGACTTTCCAAAATGTCGTAACAACTCCGCCCCATTGACG
CAAATGGGCGGTAGGCGTGTACGGTGGGAGGTCTATATAAGCAGAGCTCTCTGGCTAACTAGAGAACCCA
CTGCTTACTGGCTTATCGAAATTAATACGACTCACTATAGGGAGACCCAAGCTGGCTAGTTAAGCTATCA
ACAAGTTTGTACAAAAAAGCAGGCTCTATTTTTACTAATTCTGAATTCCATAATTCTATATTCTGTATTC
CACCCCGCCGGCCGCTGATATGTCTGGTATTCTTGGGTTTGAACTTCCAGCGTTGAACCCGCATATTAGA
CGTATCGACGGCCGGCGGGGCATAATGGCTGGTAAGTTTGGAGAGACCGGGGGAGTCCCAGAGATGCCCC
AGCTTTCTTGTACAAAGTGGTTGATCTAGAGGGCCCGCAGTGGGGTCAGCTTCTACCGGGGCGGCGTCCC
GGGGTCTTGGAACTGCATGCAGACTGCCTGCTTGGGAAACATACTTCTTTATATGCCCATATGGACCTGC
TAAGCTATGGAATGTAAAGAAGTATGTATCTCAGGCCGGGACCTCTCTCGCCGCACTGAGGGGCACTCCA
CACCACGGGGGCCGCCGCGGCCGACAGCCAGCCAGGCGGCTGTGGTGGGGGTGAGGCTGGGGCGGCAGGC
TGCCTGGGCGTTGGTGGACGGTCGTGTCCCCGCCAGCATTGTTCTGTCACTTTGCCTGTGTCAGCAGGTG
GAAGTGCTCACCAGACATTCGAAGGTAAGCCTATCCCTAACCCTCTCCTCGGTCTCGATTCTACGCGTAC
CGGTTAGTAATGAGTTTAAACGGGGGAGGCTAACTGAAACACGGAAGGAGACAATACCGGAAGGAACCCG
CGCTATGACGGCAATAAAAAGACAGAATAAAACGCACGGGTGTTGGGTCGTTTGTTCATAAACGCGGGGT
TCGGTCCCAGGGCTGGCACTCTGTCGATACCCCACCGAGACCCCATTGGGGCCAATACGCCCGCGTTTCT
TCCTTTTCCCCACCCCACCCCCCAAGTTCGGGTGAAGGCCCAGGGCTCGCAGCCAACGTCGGGGCGGCAG
GCCCTGCCATAGCAGATCTGCGCAGCTGGGGCTCTAGGGGGTATCCCC
[124 nt withheld, positions 1869-1992]
C
[32 nt withheld, positions 1994-2025]
CA
[57 nt withheld, positions 2028-2084]
A
[49 nt withheld, positions 2086-2134]
CCTTTGACGTTGGAGTCCACGTTCTTT
[37 nt withheld, positions 2162-2198]
ACCCTATCTCGGTCTATTCTTTTGATTTATAAGGGATTTTGGGGATTTCGGCCTATTGGTTAAAAAATGA
GCTGATTTAACAAAAATTTAACGCGAATTAATTCTGTGGAATGTGTGTCAGTTAGGGTGTGGAAAGTCCC
CAGGCTCCCCAGCAGGCAGAAGTATGCAAAGCATGCATCTCAATTAGTCAGCAACCAGGTGTGGAAAGTC
CCCAGGCTCCCCAGCAGGCAGAAGTATGCAAAGCATGCATCTCAATTAGTCAGCAACCATAGTCCCGCCC
CTAACTCCGCCCATCCCGCCCCTAACTCCGCCCAGTTCCGCCCATTCTCCGCCCCATGGCTGACTAATTT
TTTTTATTTATGCAGAGGCCGAGGCCGCCTCTGCCTCTGAGCTATTCCAGAAGTAGTGAGGAGGCTTTTT
TGGAGGCCTAGGCTTTTGCAAAAAGCTCCCGGGAGCTTGTATATCCATTTTCGGATCTGATCAAGAGACA
GGATGAGGATCGTTTCGCATGATTGAACAAGATGGATTGCACGCAGGTTCTCCGGCCGCTTGGGTGGAGA
GGCTATTCGGCTATGACTGGGCACAACAGACAATCGGCTGCTCTGATGCCGCCGTGTTCCGGCTGTCAGC
GCAGGGGCGCCCGGTTCTTTTTGTCAAGACCGACCTGTCCGGTGCCCTGAATGAACTGCAGGACGAGGCA
GCGCGGCTATCGTGGCTGGCCACGACGGGCGTTCCTTGCGCAGCTGTGCTCGACGTTGTCACTGAAGCGG
GAAGGGACTGGCTGCTATTGGGCGAAGTGCCGGGGCAGGATCTCCTGTCATCTCACCTTGCTCCTGCCGA
GAAAGTATCCATCATGGCTGATGCAATGCGGCGGCTGCATACGCTTGATCCGGCTACCTGCCCATTCGAC
CACCAAGCGAAACATCGCATCGAGCGAGCACGTACTCGGATGGAAGCCGGTCTTGTCGATCAGGATGATC
TGGACGAAGAGCATCAGGGGCTCGCGCCAGCCGAACTGTTCGCCAGGCTCAAGGCGCGCATGCCCGACGG
CGAGGATCTCGTCGTGACCCATGGCGATGCCTGCTTGCCGAATATCATGGTGGAAAATGGCCGCTTTTCT
GGATTCATCGACTGTGGCCGGCTGGGTGTGGCGGACCGCTATCAGGACATAGCGTTGGCTACCCGTGATA
TTGCTGAAGAGCTTGGCGGCGAATGGGCTGACCGCTTCCTCGTGCTTTACGGTATCGCCGCTCCCGATTC
GCAGCGCATCGCCTTCTATCGCCTTCTTGACGAGTTCTTCTGAGCGGGACTCTGGGGTTCGCGAAATGAC
CGACCAAGCGACGCCCAACCTGCCATCACGAGATTTCGATTCCACCGCCGCCTTCTATGAAAGGTTGGGC
TTCGGAATCGTTTTCCGGGACGCCGGCTGGATGATCCTCCAGCGCGGGGATCTCATGCTGGAGTTCTTCG
CCCACCCCAACTTGTTTATTGCAGCTTATAATGGTTACAAATAAAGCAATAGCATCACAAATTTCACAAA
TAAAGCATTTTTTTCACTGCATTCTAGTTGTGGTTTGTCCAAACTCATCAATGTATCTTATCATGTCTGT
ATACCGTCGACCTCTAGCTAGAGCTTGGCGTAATCATGGTCATAGCTGTTTCCTGTGTGAAATTGTTATC
CGCTCACAATTCCACACAACATACGAGCCGGAAGCATAAAGTGTAAAGCCTGGGGTGCCTAATGAGTGAG
CTAACTCACATTAATTGCGTTGCGCTCACTGCCCGCTTTCCAGTCGGGAAACCTGTCGTGCCAGCTGCAT
TAATGAATCGGCCAACGCGCGGGGAGAGGCGGTTTGCGTATTGGGCGCTCTTCCGCTTCCTCGCTCACTG
ACTCGCTGCGCTCGGTCGTTCGGCTGCGGCGAGCGGTATCAGCTCACTCAAAGGCGGTAATACGGTTATC
CACAGAATCAGGGGATAACGCAGGAAAGAACATGTGAGCAAAAGGCCAGCAAAAGGCCAGGAACCGTAAA
AAGGCCGCGTTGCTGGCGTTTTTCCATAGGCTCCGCCCCCCTGACGAGCATCACAAAAATCGACGCTCAA
GTCAGAGGTGGCGAAACCCGACAGGACTATAAAGATACCAGGCGTTTCCCCCTGGAAGCTCCCTCGTGCG
CTCTCCTGTTCCGACCCTGCCGCTTACCGGATACCTGTCCGCCTTTCTCCCTTCGGGAAGCGTGGCGCTT
TCTCAATGCTCACGCTGTAGGTATCTCAGTTCGGTGTAGGTCGTTCGCTCCAAGCTGGGCTGTGTGCACG
AACCCCCCGTTCAGCCCGACCGCTGCGCCTTATCCGGTAACTATCGTCTTGAGTCCAACCCGGTAAGACA
CGACTTATCGCCACTGGCAGCAGCCACTGGTAACAGGATTAGCAGAGCGAGGTATGTAGGCGGTGCTACA
GAGTTCTTGAAGTGGTGGCCTAACTACGGCTACACTAGAAGGACAGTATTTGGTATCTGCGCTCTGCTGA
AGCCAGTTACCTTCGGAAAAAGAGTTGGTAGCTCTTGATCCGGCAAACAAACCACCGCTGGTAGCGGTGG
TTTTTTTGTTTGCAAGCAGCAGATTACGCGCAGAAAAAAAGGATCTCAAGAAGATCCTTTGATCTTTTCT
ACGGGGTCTGACGCTCAGTGGAACGAAAACTCACGTTAAGGGATTTTGGTCATGAGATTATCAAAAAGGA
TCTTCACCTAGATCCTTTTAAATTAAAAATGAAGTTTTAAATCAATCTAAAGTATATATGAGTAAACTTG
GTCTGACAGTTACCAATGCTTAATCAGTGAGGCACCTATCTCAGCGATCTGTCTATTTCGTTCATCCATA
GTTGCCTGACTCCCCGTCGTGTAGATAACTACGATACGGGAGGGCTTACCATCTGGCCCCAGTGCTGCAA
TGATACCGCGAGACCCACGCTCACCGGCTCCAGATTTATCAGCAATAAACCAGCCAGCCGGAAGGGCCGA
GCGCAGAAGTGGTCCTGCAACTTTATCCGCCTCCATCCAGTCTATTAATTGTTGCCGGGAAGCTAGAGTA
AGTAGTTCGCCAGTTAATAGTTTGCGCAACGTTGTTGCCATTGCTACAGGCATCGTGGTGTCACGCTCGT
CGTTTGGTATGGCTTCATTCAGCTCCGGTTCCCAACGATCAAGGCGAGTTACATGATCCCCCATGTTGTG
CAAAAAAGCGGTTAGCTCCTTCGGTCCTCCGATCGTTGTCAGAAGTAAGTTGGCCGCAGTGTTATCACTC
ATGGTTATGGCAGCACTGCATAATTCTCTTACTGTCATGCCATCCGTAAGATGCTTTTCTGTGACTGGTG
AGTACTCAACCAAGTCATTCTGAGAATAGTGTATGCGGCGACCGAGTTGCTCTTGCCCGGCGTCAATACG
GGATAATACCGCGCCACATAGCAGAACTTTAAAAGTGCTCATCATTGGAAAACGTTCTTCGGGGCGAAAA
CTCTCAAGGATCTTACCGCTGTTGAGATCCAGTTCGATGTAACCCACTCGTGCACCCAACTGATCTTCAG
CATCTTTTACTTTCACCAGCGTTTCTGGGTGAGCAAAAACAGGAAGGCAAAATGCCGCAAAAAAGGGAAT
AAGGGCGACACGGAAATGTTGAATACTCATACTCTTCCTTTTTCAATATTATTGAAGCATTTATCAGGGT
TATTGTCTCATGAGCGGATACATATTTGAATGTATTTAGAAAAATAAACAAATAGGGGTTCCGCGCACAT
TTCCCCGAAAAGTGCCACCTGACGTC
Features (pLannotate 1.2.2; 24 found; start..end, strand, type, name):
     36..80      -  misc_feature   bom (fragment): basis of mobility region from pBR322
    235..614     +  enhancer       CMV enhancer: human cytomegalovirus immediate early enhancer
    615..818     +  promoter       CMV promoter: human cytomegalovirus (CMV) immediate early promoter
    814..847     +  LTR            5' LTR (truncated) (fragment): truncated 5' long terminal repeat (LTR) from HIV-1
    863..881     +  promoter       T7 promoter: promoter for bacteriophage T7 RNA polymerase
    911..935     +  protein_bind   attB1: mutant version of attB; recombination site for the Gateway® BP reaction BP Clonase™
    978..1077    +  ncRNA          mir-50: Accession: RF00824 - microRNA mir-50
   1120..1140    -  protein_bind   attB2: mutant version of attB; core recombination site for the Gateway® BP reaction BP Clonase™
   1219..1295    +  ncRNA          mir-1: Accession: RF00103 - mir-1 microRNA precursor family
   1494..1535    +  CDS            V5 tag: epitope tag from simian virus 5
   1619..1667    +  polyA_signal   HSV TK poly(A) signal: herpes simplex virus thymidine kinase polyadenylation signal (Cole and Stacy, 1985)
   1758..1774    -  polyA_signal   bGH poly(A) signal (fragment): bovine growth hormone polyadenylation signal
   1869..2297    +  rep_origin     f1 ori (sequence partly withheld): f1 bacteriophage origin of replication; arrow indicates direction of (+) strand synthesis
   2311..2640    +  promoter       SV40 promoter: SV40 enhancer and early promoter
   2707..3498    +  CDS            neo: KKA2_KLEPN - Also known as kan, nptII. Experimental evidence at protein level: Swiss-Prot protein existence level 1. Resistance to kanamycin, neomycin, paromomycin, ribostamycin, butirosin and gentamicin B. From Klebsiella pneumoniae.
   3524..3682    +  CDS            ble (fragment): BLE_KLEPN - Experimental evidence at protein level: Swiss-Prot protein existence level 1. Binding protein with a strong affinity to the bleomycin family of antibiotics. Binds to CL990; an antimitotic-antibiotic compound. From Klebsiella pneumoniae.
   3677..3798    +  polyA_signal   SV40 poly(A) signal: SV40 polyadenylation signal
   3871..3887    -  protein_bind   lac operator: The lac repressor binds to the lac operator to inhibit transcription in E. coli. This inhibition can be relieved by adding lactose or isopropyl-β-D-thiogalactopyranoside (IPTG). lac repressor encoded by lacI
   3895..3925    -  promoter       lac promoter: promoter for the E. coli lac operon
   3940..3961    -  protein_bind   CAP binding site: CAP binding activates transcription in the presence of cAMP. E. coli catabolite activator protein
   3974..4066    -  CDS            lacI (fragment): lac repressor; lacI; The lac repressor binds to the lac operator to inhibit transcription in E. coli. This inhibition can be relieved by adding lactose or isopropyl-β-D-thiogalactopyranoside (IPTG).
   4249..4837    -  rep_origin     ori: high-copy-number ColE1/pMB1/pBR322/pUC origin of replication
   5008..5868    -  CDS            AmpR: β-lactamase; bla; confers resistance to ampicillin, carbenicillin, and related antibiotics
   5869..5973    -  promoter       AmpR promoter: bla
