[The description below was written by a language model from this plasmid's Addgene catalogue record and pLannotate feature annotations shown in this document.]
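Description:
pcDNA3.2 mir-1-1 reporter mir50-1 is a mammalian expression plasmid for studying microRNA primary transcript processing. It was made by Gateway recombination into a pcDNA3.2 V5-DEST derivative that already carries a human mir-1-1 hairpin. It is propagated in E. coli as a high-copy plasmid through a ColE1/pUC-type origin and selected with ampicillin (AmpR under its own bla promoter). An f1 origin is also present. For mammalian cells, an SV40 early promoter drives a neomycin phosphotransferase gene followed by an SV40 poly(A) signal, allowing G418 selection.

The payload is a single CMV enhancer/promoter-driven transcript. Downstream of the promoter and a T7 promoter, attB1 and attB2 sites flank a segment annotated as the mir-50 microRNA family. The record lists this insert as a C. elegans/synthetic mir50-1 pri-miRNA and refers to the sequence and publication for any mutation. Just past attB2 lies the hsa-mir-1-1 precursor, then the backbone V5 tag sequence and the HSV TK polyadenylation signal. Because the insert is a noncoding RNA, the V5 tag is probably a leftover of the destination vector rather than a functional fusion.

Placing both hairpins on one transcript suggests that the human mir-1-1 hairpin serves as a co-transcribed internal reference for how efficiently the nematode hairpin is processed in transfected mammalian cells. This fits the associated study of primary-sequence determinants of pri-miRNA processing, although the record does not describe the assay.

The deposited full sequence is 6,004 nt, shorter than the 8,038 bp listed for the empty destination backbone. This would be expected if Gateway recombination replaced a larger destination cassette with the short insert. A few small annotated fragments (HIV-1 LTR, bGH poly(A), ble, lacI) appear to be partial matches or backbone remnants.
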