Addgene plasmid #46710: pcDNA3.2 mir-1-1 reporter mir50-1
Depositing lab: David Bartel. Depositing organization: Whitehead Institute for Biomedical Research. Publication: Beyond Secondary Structure: Primary-Sequence Determinants License Pri-miRNA Hairpins for Processing. Auyeung VC, Ulitsky I, McGeary SE, Bartel DP. Cell. 2013 Feb 14;152(4):844-58. doi: 10.1016/j.cell.2013.01.031. PubMed 23415231.
Backbone
  Vector backbone: pcDNA3.2 V5-DEST mir-1-1 reporter
  Backbone manufacturer: Bartel lab (Addgene plasmid# 46646)
  Backbone size w/o insert (bp): 8038
  Vector type: Mammalian Expression, RNAi
  Selectable markers: Neomycin (select with G418)
Growth in bacteria
  Bacterial resistance: Ampicillin, 100 μg/mL
  Growth temperature: 37°C
  Growth strain: DH5alpha
  Copy number: High Copy
Gene/Insert
  Gene/Insert name: mir50-1 (alt name: mir50-1 pri-mRNA)
  Species: C. elegans (nematode), Synthetic
  Mutation: see sequence and publication
  Promoter: CMV
  Tag / fusion protein: hsa-mir-1-1 (C terminal on insert); V5 (C terminal on backbone)
  Cloning method: Gateway Cloning
  Sequencing primers: 5′ CMV-F; 3′ TK-pA-R
Terms and licenses: Academic/Nonprofit Terms; Industry Terms: Not Available to Industry
How to cite: pcDNA3.2 mir-1-1 reporter mir50-1 was a gift from David Bartel (Addgene plasmid # 46710 ; http://n2t.net/addgene:46710 ; RRID:Addgene_46710)
