>Addgene plasmid #46710 | pcDNA3.2 mir-1-1 reporter mir50-1 | addgene partial sequence | sequence record 73863 | CMV-F 5'-CGCAAATGGGCGGTAGGCGTG-3'
TCGAAATTAATACGACTCACTATAGGGAGACCCAAGCTGGCTAGTTAAGCTATCAACAAGTTTGTACAAA
AAAGCAGGCTCTATTTTTACTAATTCTGAATTCCATAATTCTATATTCTGTATTCCACCCCGCCGGCCGC
TGATATGTCTGGTATTCTTGGGTTTGAACTTCCAGCGTTGAACCCGCATATTAGACGTATCGACGGCCGG
CGGGGCATAATGGCTGGTAAGTTTGGAGAGACCGGGGGAGTCCCAGAGATGCCCCAGCTTTCTTGTACAA
AGTGGTTGATCTAGAGGGCCCGCAGTGGGGTCAGCTTCTACCGGGGCGGCGTCCCGGGGTCTTGGAACTG
CATGCAGACTGCCTGCTTGGGAAACATACTTCTTTATATGCCCATATGGACCTGCTAAGCTATGGAATGT
AAAGAAGTATGTATCTCAGGCCGGGACCTCTCTCGCCGCACTGAGGGGCACTCCACACCACGGGGGCCGC
CGCGGCCGACAGCCAGCCAGGCGGCTGTGGTGGGGGTGAGGCTGGGGCGGCAGGCTGCCTGGGCGTTGGT
GGACGGTCGTGTCCCCGCCAGCATTGTTCTGTCACTTTGCCTGTGTCAGCAGGTGGAAGTGCTCACCAGA
CATTCGAAGGTAAGCCTATCCCTAACCCTCTCCTCGGTCTCGATTCTACGCGTACCGGTTAGTAATGAGT
TTAAACGGGGGAGGCTAACTGAAACACGGAAGGAGACAATACCGGAAGGAACCCGCGCTATGACGGCAAT
AAAAAGACAGAATAAAACGCACGGGTGTTGGGTCGTTTGTTCATAAACGCGGGGTTCGGTCCC
